>Addgene plasmid #18998 | pcDNA4/HisMaxB-YAP2-1st WW mutant | addgene partial sequence | sequence record 24936 | T7 5'-TAATACGACTCACTATAGGG-3'
NGGNNCGTTTACTTAGCTTAGCGCAGAGGCTTGGGGCAGCCGAGCGGCAGCCAGGCCCCGGCCCGGGNCT
CGGTTCCAGAAGGGAGAGGAGCCCGCCAAGGCGCGCAAGAGAGCGGGCTGCCTCGCAGTCCGAGCCGGAG
AGGGAGCGCGAGCCGCGCCGGCCCCGGACGGCCTCCGAAACCATGGGGGGTTCTCATCATCATCATCATC
ATGGTATGGCTAGCATGACTGGTGGACAGCAAATGGGTCGGGATCTGTACGACGATGACGATAAGGTACC
TAAGGATCCCGGGCAGCAGCCGCCGCCTCAACCGGCCCCCCAGGGCCAAGGGCAGCCGCCTTCGCAGCCC
CCGCAGGGGCAGGGCCCGCCGTCCGGACCCGGGCAACCGGCACCCGCGGCGACCCAGGCGGCGCCGCAGG
CACCCCCCGCCGGGCATCAGATCGTGCACGTCCGCGGGGACTCGGAGACCGACCTGGAGGCGCTCTTCAA
CGCCGTCATGAACCCCAAGACGGCCAACGTGCCCCAGACCGTGCCCATGAGGCTCCGGAAGCTGCCCGAC
TCCTTCTTCAAGCCGCCGGAGCCCAAATCCCACTCCCGACAGGCCAGTACTGATGCAGGCACTGCAGGAG
CCCTGACTCCACAGCATGTTCGAGCTCATTCCTCTCCAGCTTCTCTGCAGTTGGGAGCTGTTTCTCNTGG
GACACTGACCCCNACTGGAGTANTCTCTGGCCAGCAGCTANACCCACAGCTTAANATCTTCANAGTTTTC
TTTGAAATACTGATGATNACTTNACCACAGTTGTAANGGNAAAAANTNTCTGTTCAAAATATTCTA
