[The description below was written by a language model from this plasmid's Addgene catalogue record.]
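Description:
pcDNA4/HisMaxB-YAP2-1st WW mutant is a mammalian expression plasmid built on the commercial pcDNA4/HisMaxB backbone (about 5.3 kb without insert). It is maintained as a high-copy plasmid in E. coli under ampicillin selection, and it carries a Zeocin marker that allows selection of transfected mammalian cells. No feature table accompanies the record, so the promoter and other regulatory elements are not explicitly listed. The T7 forward and BGH reverse sequencing primers indicate that the insert sits between a T7 priming site and a bovine growth hormone polyadenylation region, the arrangement typical of pcDNA-series vectors.

The insert is a roughly 1.5 kb human cDNA encoding the YAP2 isoform of Yes kinase-associated protein (YAP1, also called YAP65), cloned between the KpnI and XbaI sites so that it is fused in frame to the N-terminal His tag supplied by the backbone. The tag permits detection or affinity capture of the expressed protein. The coding sequence carries two substitutions, tryptophan 199 to alanine and proline 202 to alanine, which the construct name identifies as a mutation of the first WW domain. WW domains are small modules that bind proline-rich motifs in partner proteins, and replacing conserved tryptophan and proline residues is a standard way of abolishing that ligand binding. The second WW domain of the YAP2 isoform is presumably left intact, as no other changes are recorded.

The associated publication concerns regulation of YAP's apoptotic function by Mst2 and Lats kinases. In that setting the construct would serve for comparison with wild-type YAP2, testing whether the first WW domain is needed for kinase interaction and downstream activity in transfected cells.
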