Addgene plasmid #18998: pcDNA4/HisMaxB-YAP2-1st WW mutant
Depositing lab: Marius Sudol. Depositing organization: Geisinger Health Center. Publication: Mst2 and Lats kinases regulate apoptotic function of Yes kinase-associated protein (YAP). Oka T, Mazack V, Sudol M. J Biol Chem. 2008 Oct 10;283(41):27534-27546. doi: 10.1074/jbc.M804380200. Epub 2008 Jul 17. PubMed 18640976.
Backbone
  Vector backbone: pcDNA4/HisMaxB
  Backbone manufacturer: Invitrogen
  Backbone size w/o insert (bp): 5300
  Vector type: Mammalian Expression
  Selectable markers: Zeocin
Growth in bacteria
  Bacterial resistance: Ampicillin, 100 μg/mL
  Growth temperature: 37°C
  Growth strain: DH5alpha
  Copy number: High Copy
Gene/Insert
  Gene/Insert name: Yes-kinase associated protein (alt names: YAP2, YAP65; YAP2 isoform)
  Species: H. sapiens (human)
  Insert size (bp): 1467
  Mutation: Tryptophan 199 changed to Alanine, and Proline 202 changed to Alanine
  GenBank ID: NM_006106
  Entrez Gene: YAP1 (a.k.a. COB1, YAP, YAP-1, YAP2, YAP65, YKI)
  Tag / fusion protein: His (N terminal on backbone)
  Cloning method: Restriction Enzyme; 5′ cloning site KpnI (unknown if destroyed); 3′ cloning site XbaI (unknown if destroyed)
  Sequencing primers: 5′ T7; 3′ BGHR
Terms and licenses: Academic/Nonprofit Terms; Industry Terms: Not Available to Industry
How to cite: pcDNA4/HisMaxB-YAP2-1st WW mutant was a gift from Marius Sudol (Addgene plasmid # 18998 ; http://n2t.net/addgene:18998 ; RRID:Addgene_18998)
